>Addgene plasmid #26967 | pLenti-CaMKIIa-ChETA-EYFP | depositor full sequence | sequence record 12770 | Author sequence
GTCGACGGATCGGGAGATCTCCCGATCCCCTATGGTGCACTCTCAGTACAATCTGCTCTGATGCCGCATA
GTTAAGCCAGTATCTGCTCCCTGCTTGTGTGTTGGAGGTCGCTGAGTAGTGCGCGAGCAAAATTTAAGCT
ACAACAAGGCAAGGCTTGACCGACAATTGCATGAAGAATCTGCTTAGGGTTAGGCGTTTTGCGCTGCTTC
GCGATGTACGGGCCAGATATACGCGTTGACATTGATTATTGACTAGTTATTAATAGTAATCAATTACGGG
GTCATTAGTTCATAGCCCATATATGGAGTTCCGCGTTACATAACTTACGGTAAATGGCCCGCCTGGCTGA
CCGCCCAACGACCCCCGCCCATTGACGTCAATAATGACGTATGTTCCCATAGTAACGCCAATAGGGACTT
TCCATTGACGTCAATGGGTGGAGTATTTACGGTAAACTGCCCACTTGGCAGTACATCAAGTGTATCATAT
GCCAAGTACGCCCCCTATTGACGTCAATGACGGTAAATGGCCCGCCTGGCATTATGCCCAGTACATGACC
TTATGGGACTTTCCTACTTGGCAGTACATCTACGTATTAGTCATCGCTATTACCATGGTGATGCGGTTTT
GGCAGTACATCAATGGGCGTGGATAGCGGTTTGACTCACGGGGATTTCCAAGTCTCCACCCCATTGACGT
CAATGGGAGTTTGTTTTGGCACCAAAATCAACGGGACTTTCCAAAATGTCGTAACAACTCCGCCCCATTG
ACGCAAATGGGCGGTAGGCGTGTACGGTGGGAGGTCTATATAAGCAGCGCGTTTTGCCTGTACTGGGTCT
CTCTGGTTAGACCAGATCTGAGCCTGGGAGCTCTCTGGCTAACTAGGGAACCCACTGCTTAAGCCTCAAT
AAAGCTTGCCTTGAGTGCTTCAAGTAGTGTGTGCCCGTCTGTTGTGTGACTCTGGTAACTAGAGATCCCT
CAGACCCTTTTAGTCAGTGTGGAAAATCTCTAGCAGTGGCGCCCGAACAGGGACTTGAAAGCGAAAGGGA
AACCAGAGGAGCTCTCTCGACGCAGGACTCGGCTTGCTGAAGCGCGCACGGCAAGAGGCGAGGGGCGGCG
ACTGGTGAGTACGCCAAAAATTTTGACTAGCGGAGGCTAGAAGGAGAGAGATGGGTGCGAGAGCGTCAGT
ATTAAGCGGGGGAGAATTAGATCGCGATGGGAAAAAATTCGGTTAAGGCCAGGGGGAAAGAAAAAATATA
AATTAAAACATATAGTATGGGCAAGCAGGGAGCTAGAACGATTCGCAGTTAATCCTGGCCTGTTAGAAAC
ATCAGAAGGCTGTAGACAAATACTGGGACAGCTACAACCATCCCTTCAGACAGGATCAGAAGAACTTAGA
TCATTATATAATACAGTAGCAACCCTCTATTGTGTGCATCAAAGGATAGAGATAAAAGACACCAAGGAAG
CTTTAGACAAGATAGAGGAAGAGCAAAACAAAAGTAAGACCACCGCACAGCAAGCGGCCGCTGATCTTCA
GACCTGGAGGAGGAGATATGAGGGACAATTGGAGAAGTGAATTATATAAATATAAAGTAGTAAAAATTGA
ACCATTAGGAGTAGCACCCACCAAGGCAAAGAGAAGAGTGGTGCAGAGAGAAAAAAGAGCAGTGGGAATA
GGAGCTTTGTTCCTTGGGTTCTTGGGAGCAGCAGGAAGCACTATGGGCGCAGCGTCAATGACGCTGACGG
TACAGGCCAGACAATTATTGTCTGGTATAGTGCAGCAGCAGAACAATTTGCTGAGGGCTATTGAGGCGCA
ACAGCATCTGTTGCAACTCACAGTCTGGGGCATCAAGCAGCTCCAGGCAAGAATCCTGGCTGTGGAAAGA
TACCTAAAGGATCAACAGCTCCTGGGGATTTGGGGTTGCTCTGGAAAACTCATTTGCACCACTGCTGTGC
CTTGGAATGCTAGTTGGAGTAATAAATCTCTGGAACAGATTTGGAATCACACGACCTGGATGGAGTGGGA
CAGAGAAATTAACAATTACACAAGCTTAATACACTCCTTAATTGAAGAATCGCAAAACCAGCAAGAAAAG
AATGAACAAGAATTATTGGAATTAGATAAATGGGCAAGTTTGTGGAATTGGTTTAACATAACAAATTGGC
TGTGGTATATAAAATTATTCATAATGATAGTAGGAGGCTTGGTAGGTTTAAGAATAGTTTTTGCTGTACT
TTCTATAGTGAATAGAGTTAGGCAGGGATATTCACCATTATCGTTTCAGACCCACCTCCCAACCCCGAGG
GGACCCGACAGGCCCGAAGGAATAGAAGAAGAAGGTGGAGAGAGAGACAGAGACAGATCCATTCGATTAG
TGAACGGATCGGCACTGCGTGCGCCAATTCTGCAGACAAATGGCAGTATTCATCCACAATTTTAAAAGAA
AAGGGGGGATTGGGGGGTACAGTGCAGGGGAAAGAATAGTAGACATAATAGCAACAGACATACAAACTAA
AGAATTACAAAAACAAATTACAAAAATTCAAAATTTTCGGGTTTATTACAGGGACAGCAGAGATCCAGTT
TGGTTAATTAACATTATGGCCTTAGGTCACTTCATCTCCATGGGGTTCTTCTTCTGATTTTCTAGAAAAT
GAGATGGGGGTGCAGAGAGCTTCCTCAGTGACCTGCCCAGGGTCACATCAGAAATGTCAGAGCTAGAACT
TGAACTCAGATTACTAATCTTAAATTCCATGCCTTGGGGGCATGCAAGTACGATATACAGAAGGAGTGAA
CTCATTAGGGCAGATGACCAATGAGTTTAGGAAAGAAGAGTCCAGGGCAGGGTACATCTACACCACCCGC
CCAGCCCTGGGTGAGTCCAGCCACGTTCACCTCATTATAGTTGCCTCTCTCCAGTCCTACCTTGACGGGA
AGCACAAGCAGAAACTGGGACAGGAGCCCCAGGAGACCAAATCTTCATGGTCCCTCTGGGAGGATGGGTG
GGGAGAGCTGTGGCAGAGGCCTCAGGAGGGGCCCTGCTGCTCAGTGGTGACAGATAGGGGTGAGAAAGCA
GACAGAGTCATTCCGTCAGCATTCTGGGTCTGTTTGGTACTTCTTCTCACGCTAAGGTGGCGGTGTGATA
TGCACAATGGCTAAAAAGCAGGGAGAGCTGGAAAGAAACAAGGACAGAGACAGAGGCCAAGTCAACCAGA
CCAATTCCCAGAGGAAGCAAAGAAACCATTACAGAGACTACAAGGGGGAAGGGAAGGAGAGATGAATTAG
CTTCCCCTGTAAACCTTAGAACCCAGCTGTTGCCAGGGCAACGGGGCAATACCTGTCTCTTCAGAGGAGA
TGAAGTTGCCAGGGTAACTACATCCTGTCTTTCTCAAGGACCATCCCAGAATGTGGCACCCACTAGCCGT
TACCATAGCAACTGCCTCTTTGCCCCACTTAATCCCATCCCGTCTGTTAAAAGGGCCCTATAGTTGGAGG
TGGGGGAGGTAGGAAGAGCGATGATCACTTGTGGACTAAGTTTGTTCGCATCCCCTTCTCCAACCCCCTC
AGTACATCACCCTGGGGGAACAGGGTCCACTTGCTCCTGGGCCCACACAGTCCTGCAGTATTGTGTATAT
AAGGCCAGGGCAAAGAGGAGCAGGTTTTAAAGTGAAAGGCAGGCAGGTGTTGGGGAGGCAGTTACCGGGG
CAACGGGAACAGGGCGTTTCGGAGGTGGTTGCCATGGGGACCTGGATGCTGACGAAGGCTCGCGAGGCTG
TGAGCAGCCACAGTGCCCTGCTCAGAAGCCCCAAGCTCGTCAGTCAAGCCGGTTCTCCGTTTGCACTCAG
GAGCACGGGCAGGCGAGTGGCCCCTAGTTCTGGGGGCAGCGGGGGATCCCCGGGTACCGGTGCCACCATG
GACTATGGCGGCGCTTTGTCTGCCGTCGGACGCGAACTTTTGTTCGTTACTAATCCTGTGGTGGTGAACG
GGTCCGTCCTGGTCCCTGAGGATCAATGTTACTGTGCCGGATGGATTGAATCTCGCGGCACGAACGGCGC
TCAGACCGCGTCAAATGTCCTGCAGTGGCTTGCAGCAGGATTCAGCATTTTGCTGCTGATGTTCTATGCC
TACCAAACCTGGAAATCTACATGCGGCTGGGAGGAGATCTATGTGTGCGCCATTGAAATGGTTAAGGTGA
TTCTCGAGTTCTTTTTTGAGTTTAAGAATCCCTCTATGCTCTACCTTGCCACAGGACACCGGGTGCAGTG
GCTGCGCTATGCAACCTGGCTGCTCACTTGTCCTGTCATCCTTATCCGCCTGAGCAACCTCACCGGCCTG
AGCAACGACTACAGCAGGAGAACCATGGGACTCCTTGTCTCAGACATCGGGACTATCGTGTGGGGGGCTA
CCAGCGCCATGGCAACCGGCTATGTTAAAGTCATCTTCTTTTGTCTTGGATTGTGCTATGGCGCGAACAC
ATTTTTTCACGCCGCCAAAGCATATATCGAGGGTTATCATACTGTGCCAAAGGGTCGGTGCCGCCAGGTC
GTGACCGGCATGGCATGGCTGTTTTTCGTGAGCTGGGGTATGTTCCCAATTCTCTTCATTTTGGGGCCCG
AAGGTTTTGGCGTCCTGAGCGTCTATGGCTCCACCGTAGGTCACACGATTATTGATCTGATGAGTAAAAA
TTGTTGGGGGTTGTTGGGACACTACCTGCGCGTCCTGATCCACGAGCACATATTGATTCACGGAGATATC
CGCAAAACCACCAAACTGAACATCGGCGGAACGGAGATCGAGGTCGAGACTCTCGTCGAAGACGAAGCCG
AGGCCGGAGCCGTGCCAGCGGCCGCCACCATGGTGAGCAAGGGCGAGGAGCTGTTCACCGGGGTGGTGCC
CATCCTGGTCGAGCTGGACGGCGACGTAAACGGCCACAAGTTCAGCGTGTCCGGCGAGGGCGAGGGCGAT
GCCACCTACGGCAAGCTGACCCTGAAGTTCATCTGCACCACCGGCAAGCTGCCCGTGCCCTGGCCCACCC
TCGTGACCACCTTCGGCTACGGCCTGCAGTGCTTCGCCCGCTACCCCGACCACATGAAGCAGCACGACTT
CTTCAAGTCCGCCATGCCCGAAGGCTACGTCCAGGAGCGCACCATCTTCTTCAAGGACGACGGCAACTAC
AAGACCCGCGCCGAGGTGAAGTTCGAGGGCGACACCCTGGTGAACCGCATCGAGCTGAAGGGCATCGACT
TCAAGGAGGACGGCAACATCCTGGGGCACAAGCTGGAGTACAACTACAACAGCCACAACGTCTATATCAT
GGCCGACAAGCAGAAGAACGGCATCAAGGTGAACTTCAAGATCCGCCACAACATCGAGGACGGCAGCGTG
CAGCTCGCCGACCACTACCAGCAGAACACCCCCATCGGCGACGGCCCCGTGCTGCTGCCCGACAACCACT
ACCTGAGCTACCAGTCCGCCCTGAGCAAAGACCCCAACGAGAAGCGCGATCACATGGTCCTGCTGGAGTT
CGTGACCGCCGCCGGGATCACTCTCGGCATGGACGAGCTGTACAAGTAAGAATTCGATATCAAGCTTATC
GATAATCAACCTCTGGATTACAAAATTTGTGAAAGATTGACTGGTATTCTTAACTATGTTGCTCCTTTTA
CGCTATGTGGATACGCTGCTTTAATGCCTTTGTATCATGCTATTGCTTCCCGTATGGCTTTCATTTTCTC
CTCCTTGTATAAATCCTGGTTGCTGTCTCTTTATGAGGAGTTGTGGCCCGTTGTCAGGCAACGTGGCGTG
GTGTGCACTGTGTTTGCTGACGCAACCCCCACTGGTTGGGGCATTGCCACCACCTGTCAGCTCCTTTCCG
GGACTTTCGCTTTCCCCCTCCCTATTGCCACGGCGGAACTCATCGCCGCCTGCCTTGCCCGCTGCTGGAC
AGGGGCTCGGCTGTTGGGCACTGACAATTCCGTGGTGTTGTCGGGGAAATCATCGTCCTTTCCTTGGCTG
CTCGCCTGTGTTGCCACCTGGATTCTGCGCGGGACGTCCTTCTGCTACGTCCCTTCGGCCCTCAATCCAG
CGGACCTTCCTTCCCGCGGCCTGCTGCCGGCTCTGCGGCCTCTTCCGCGTCTTCGCCTTCGCCCTCAGAC
GAGTCGGATCTCCCTTTGGGCCGCCTCCCCGCATCGATACCGTCGACCTCGAGACCTAGAAAAACATGGA
GCAATCACAAGTAGCAATACAGCAGCTACCAATGCTGATTGTGCCTGGCTAGAAGCACAAGAGGAGGAGG
AGGTGGGTTTTCCAGTCACACCTCAGGTACCTTTAAGACCAATGACTTACAAGGCAGCTGTAGATCTTAG
CCACTTTTTAAAAGAAAAGGGGGGACTGGAAGGGCTAATTCACTCCCAACGAAGACAAGATATCCTTGAT
CTGTGGATCTACCACACACAAGGCTACTTCCCTGATTGGCAGAACTACACACCAGGGCCAGGGATCAGAT
ATCCACTGACCTTTGGATGGTGCTACAAGCTAGTACCAGTTGAGCAAGAGAAGGTAGAAGAAGCCAATGA
AGGAGAGAACACCCGCTTGTTACACCCTGTGAGCCTGCATGGGATGGATGACCCGGAGAGAGAAGTATTA
GAGTGGAGGTTTGACAGCCGCCTAGCATTTCATCACATGGCCCGAGAGCTGCATCCGGACTGTACTGGGT
CTCTCTGGTTAGACCAGATCTGAGCCTGGGAGCTCTCTGGCTAACTAGGGAACCCACTGCTTAAGCCTCA
ATAAAGCTTGCCTTGAGTGCTTCAAGTAGTGTGTGCCCGTCTGTTGTGTGACTCTGGTAACTAGAGATCC
CTCAGACCCTTTTAGTCAGTGTGGAAAATCTCTAGCAGGGCCCGTTTAAACCCGCTGATCAGCCTCGACT
GTGCCTTCTAGTTGCCAGCCATCTGTTGTTTGCCCCTCCCCCGTGCCTTCCTTGACCCTGGAAGGTGCCA
CTCCCACTGTCCTTTCCTAATAAAATGAGGAAATTGCATCGCATTGTCTGAGTAGGTGTCATTCTATTCT
GGGGGGTGGGGTGGGGCAGGACAGCAAGGGGGAGGATTGGGAAGACAATAGCAGGCATGCTGGGGATGCG
GTGGGCTCTATGGCTTCTGAGGCGGAAAGAACCAGCTGGGGCTCTAGGGGGTATCCCC
[124 nt withheld, positions 7199-7322]
C
[91 nt withheld, positions 7324-7414]
A
[49 nt withheld, positions 7416-7464]
CCTTTGACGTTGGAGTCCACGTTCTTTAATAGTGGACTCTTGTTCCAAACTGGAACAACACTCAACCCTA
TCTCGGTCTATTCTTTTGATTTATAAGGGATTTTGCCGATTTCGGCCTATTGGTTAAAAAATGAGCTGAT
TTAACAAAAATTTAACGCGAATTAATTCTGTGGAATGTGTGTCAGTTAGGGTGTGGAAAGTCCCCAGGCT
CCCCAGCAGGCAGAAGTATGCAAAGCATGCATCTCAATTAGTCAGCAACCAGGTGTGGAAAGTCCCCAGG
CTCCCCAGCAGGCAGAAGTATGCAAAGCATGCATCTCAATTAGTCAGCAACCATAGTCCCGCCCCTAACT
CCGCCCATCCCGCCCCTAACTCCGCCCAGTTCCGCCCATTCTCCGCCCCATGGCTGACTAATTTTTTTTA
TTTATGCAGAGGCCGAGGCCGCCTCTGCCTCTGAGCTATTCCAGAAGTAGTGAGGAGGCTTTTTTGGAGG
CCTAGGCTTTTGCAAAAAGCTCCCGGGAGCTTGTATATCCATTTTCGGATCTGATCAGCACGTGTTGACA
ATTAATCATCGGCATAGTATATCGGCATAGTATAATACGACAAGGTGAGGAACTAAACCATGGCCAAGTT
GACCAGTGCCGTTCCGGTGCTCACCGCGCGCGACGTCGCCGGAGCGGTCGAGTTCTGGACCGACCGGCTC
GGGTTCTCCCGGGACTTCGTGGAGGACGACTTCGCCGGTGTGGTCCGGGACGACGTGACCCTGTTCATCA
GCGCGGTCCAGGACCAGGTGGTGCCGGACAACACCCTGGCCTGGGTGTGGGTGCGCGGCCTGGACGAGCT
GTACGCCGAGTGGTCGGAGGTCGTGTCCACGAACTTCCGGGACGCCTCCGGGCCGGCCATGACCGAGATC
GGCGAGCAGCCGTGGGGGCGGGAGTTCGCCCTGCGCGACCCGGCCGGCAACTGCGTGCACTTCGTGGCCG
AGGAGCAGGACTGACACGTGCTACGAGATTTCGATTCCACCGCCGCCTTCTATGAAAGGTTGGGCTTCGG
AATCGTTTTCCGGGACGCCGGCTGGATGATCCTCCAGCGCGGGGATCTCATGCTGGAGTTCTTCGCCCAC
CCCAACTTGTTTATTGCAGCTTATAATGGTTACAAATAAAGCAATAGCATCACAAATTTCACAAATAAAG
CATTTTTTTCACTGCATTCTAGTTGTGGTTTGTCCAAACTCATCAATGTATCTTATCATGTCTGTATACC
GTCGACCTCTAGCTAGAGCTTGGCGTAATCATGGTCATAGCTGTTTCCTGTGTGAAATTGTTATCCGCTC
ACAATTCCACACAACATACGAGCCGGAAGCATAAAGTGTAAAGCCTGGGGTGCCTAATGAGTGAGCTAAC
TCACATTAATTGCGTTGCGCTCACTGCCCGCTTTCCAGTCGGGAAACCTGTCGTGCCAGCTGCATTAATG
AATCGGCCAACGCGCGGGGAGAGGCGGTTTGCGTATTGGGCGCTCTTCCGCTTCCTCGCTCACTGACTCG
CTGCGCTCGGTCGTTCGGCTGCGGCGAGCGGTATCAGCTCACTCAAAGGCGGTAATACGGTTATCCACAG
AATCAGGGGATAACGCAGGAAAGAACATGTGAGCAAAAGGCCAGCAAAAGGCCAGGAACCGTAAAAAGGC
CGCGTTGCTGGCGTTTTTCCATAGGCTCCGCCCCCCTGACGAGCATCACAAAAATCGACGCTCAAGTCAG
AGGTGGCGAAACCCGACAGGACTATAAAGATACCAGGCGTTTCCCCCTGGAAGCTCCCTCGTGCGCTCTC
CTGTTCCGACCCTGCCGCTTACCGGATACCTGTCCGCCTTTCTCCCTTCGGGAAGCGTGGCGCTTTCTCA
TAGCTCACGCTGTAGGTATCTCAGTTCGGTGTAGGTCGTTCGCTCCAAGCTGGGCTGTGTGCACGAACCC
CCCGTTCAGCCCGACCGCTGCGCCTTATCCGGTAACTATCGTCTTGAGTCCAACCCGGTAAGACACGACT
TATCGCCACTGGCAGCAGCCACTGGTAACAGGATTAGCAGAGCGAGGTATGTAGGCGGTGCTACAGAGTT
CTTGAAGTGGTGGCCTAACTACGGCTACACTAGAAGAACAGTATTTGGTATCTGCGCTCTGCTGAAGCCA
GTTACCTTCGGAAAAAGAGTTGGTAGCTCTTGATCCGGCAAACAAACCACCGCTGGTAGCGGTGGTTTTT
TTGTTTGCAAGCAGCAGATTACGCGCAGAAAAAAAGGATCTCAAGAAGATCCTTTGATCTTTTCTACGGG
GTCTGACGCTCAGTGGAACGAAAACTCACGTTAAGGGATTTTGGTCATGAGATTATCAAAAAGGATCTTC
ACCTAGATCCTTTTAAATTAAAAATGAAGTTTTAAATCAATCTAAAGTATATATGAGTAAACTTGGTCTG
ACAGTTACCAATGCTTAATCAGTGAGGCACCTATCTCAGCGATCTGTCTATTTCGTTCATCCATAGTTGC
CTGACTCCCCGTCGTGTAGATAACTACGATACGGGAGGGCTTACCATCTGGCCCCAGTGCTGCAATGATA
CCGCGAGACCCACGCTCACCGGCTCCAGATTTATCAGCAATAAACCAGCCAGCCGGAAGGGCCGAGCGCA
GAAGTGGTCCTGCAACTTTATCCGCCTCCATCCAGTCTATTAATTGTTGCCGGGAAGCTAGAGTAAGTAG
TTCGCCAGTTAATAGTTTGCGCAACGTTGTTGCCATTGCTACAGGCATCGTGGTGTCACGCTCGTCGTTT
GGTATGGCTTCATTCAGCTCCGGTTCCCAACGATCAAGGCGAGTTACATGATCCCCCATGTTGTGCAAAA
AAGCGGTTAGCTCCTTCGGTCCTCCGATCGTTGTCAGAAGTAAGTTGGCCGCAGTGTTATCACTCATGGT
TATGGCAGCACTGCATAATTCTCTTACTGTCATGCCATCCGTAAGATGCTTTTCTGTGACTGGTGAGTAC
TCAACCAAGTCATTCTGAGAATAGTGTATGCGGCGACCGAGTTGCTCTTGCCCGGCGTCAATACGGGATA
ATACCGCGCCACATAGCAGAACTTTAAAAGTGCTCATCATTGGAAAACGTTCTTCGGGGCGAAAACTCTC
AAGGATCTTACCGCTGTTGAGATCCAGTTCGATGTAACCCACTCGTGCACCCAACTGATCTTCAGCATCT
TTTACTTTCACCAGCGTTTCTGGGTGAGCAAAAACAGGAAGGCAAAATGCCGCAAAAAAGGGAATAAGGG
CGACACGGAAATGTTGAATACTCATACTCTTCCTTTTTCAATATTATTGAAGCATTTATCAGGGTTATTG
TCTCATGAGCGGATACATATTTGAATGTATTTAGAAAAATAAACAAATAGGGGTTCCGCGCACATTTCCC
CGAAAAGTGCCACCTGAC
Features (pLannotate 1.2.2; 31 found; start..end, strand, type, name):
     31..83      -  misc_feature   bom (fragment): basis of mobility region from pBR322
    238..617     +  enhancer       CMV enhancer: human cytomegalovirus immediate early enhancer
    618..817     +  promoter       CMV promoter: human cytomegalovirus (CMV) immediate early promoter
    835..1015    +  LTR            5' LTR (truncated): truncated 5' long terminal repeat (LTR) from HIV-1
   1062..1187    +  misc_feature   HIV-1 Ψ: packaging signal of human immunodeficiency virus type 1
   1171..1534    +  CDS            HIV-1 gag (fragment): gag protein from human immunodeficiency virus 1; gag
   1680..1913    +  misc_feature   RRE: The Rev response element (RRE) of HIV-1 allows for Rev-dependent mRNA export from the nucleus to the cytoplasm.
   2290..2390    +  CDS            Rev (fragment): human immunodeficiency virus 1 (HIV-1) Rev protein; rev; enhances nuclear export of unspliced and incompletely spliced viral mRNAs
   2440..2557    +  misc_feature   cPPT/CTS: central polypurine tract and central termination sequence of HIV-1
   2602..3890    +  promoter       CaMKII promoter: promoter for the mouse calcium/calmodulin-dependent kinase II α subunit
   3918..4844    +  CDS            ChR2(H134R): H134R mutant of an N-terminal fragment of channelrhodopsin-2 from the alga Chlamydomonas reinhardtii (Nagel et al., 2005) blue light-activated cation channel
   4860..5579    +  CDS            EYFP: enhanced YFP mammalian codon-optimized
   5580..5604    +  misc_feature   MCS (fragment): pBluescript multiple cloning site
   5604..6192    +  misc_feature   WPRE: woodchuck hepatitis virus posttranscriptional regulatory element
   6129..6710    +  CDS            nef (fragment): NEF_HV1H2 - Experimental evidence at protein level: Swiss-Prot protein existence level 1. Extracellular Nef protein targets CD4(+) T-lymphocytes for apoptosis by interacting with CXCR4 surface receptors. From Human immunodeficiency virus type 1 group M subtype B (isolate HXB2) (HIV-1).
   6717..6897    +  LTR            5' LTR (truncated): truncated 5' long terminal repeat (LTR) from HIV-1
   6929..7153    +  polyA_signal   bGH poly(A) signal: bovine growth hormone polyadenylation signal
   7157..7178    +  promoter       SV40 promoter (fragment): SV40 enhancer and early promoter
   7199..7627    +  rep_origin     f1 ori (sequence partly withheld): f1 bacteriophage origin of replication; arrow indicates direction of (+) strand synthesis
   7641..7970    +  promoter       SV40 promoter: SV40 enhancer and early promoter
   8018..8065    +  promoter       EM7 promoter: synthetic bacterial promoter&nbsp
   8084..8458    +  CDS            BleoR: antibiotic-binding protein; Sh ble from Streptoalloteichus hindustanus; confers resistance to bleomycin, phleomycin, and Zeocin™
   8468..8593    +  CDS            ble (fragment): BLE_KLEPN - Experimental evidence at protein level: Swiss-Prot protein existence level 1. Binding protein with a strong affinity to the bleomycin family of antibiotics. Binds to CL990; an antimitotic-antibiotic compound. From Klebsiella pneumoniae.
   8588..8709    +  polyA_signal   SV40 poly(A) signal: SV40 polyadenylation signal
   8780..8802    -  protein_bind   lac operator (fragment): The lac repressor binds to the lac operator to inhibit transcription in E. coli. This inhibition can be relieved by adding lactose or isopropyl-β-D-thiogalactopyranoside (IPTG). lac repressor encoded by lacI
   8806..8836    -  promoter       lac promoter: promoter for the E. coli lac operon
   8851..8872    -  protein_bind   CAP binding site: CAP binding activates transcription in the presence of cAMP. E. coli catabolite activator protein
   8885..8977    -  CDS            lacI (fragment): lac repressor; lacI; The lac repressor binds to the lac operator to inhibit transcription in E. coli. This inhibition can be relieved by adding lactose or isopropyl-β-D-thiogalactopyranoside (IPTG).
   9160..9748    -  rep_origin     ori: high-copy-number ColE1/pMB1/pBR322/pUC origin of replication
   9919..10779   -  CDS            AmpR: β-lactamase; bla; confers resistance to ampicillin, carbenicillin, and related antibiotics
  10780..10884   -  promoter       AmpR promoter: bla
