[The description below was written by a language model from this plasmid's Addgene catalogue record, the feature table of its GenBank file and pLannotate feature annotations shown in this document.]
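Description:
pLenti-CaMKIIa-ChETA-EYFP is a third-generation lentiviral transfer plasmid for optogenetic activation of neurons. It is maintained in E. coli through a high-copy ColE1/pUC-type origin with ampicillin selection (AmpR), and the record recommends a recombination-deficient host because of the repeated LTR sequences. The backbone also carries an f1 origin and an SV40/EM7-driven BleoR cassette lying outside the viral genome.

The viral genome is transcribed in packaging cells from a CMV enhancer/promoter fused to a truncated HIV-1 5' LTR, which is the Tat-independent arrangement typical of third-generation systems. This is followed by the Ψ packaging signal with a gag fragment, the Rev response element for nuclear export of the full-length RNA, and the cPPT/CTS, which aids nuclear import. The internal expression cassette uses the mouse calcium/calmodulin-dependent kinase II α promoter, commonly chosen to bias expression toward excitatory neurons. It drives a codon-humanized channelrhodopsin-2 fragment carrying the E123T and H134R substitutions (ChETA) with EYFP fused at its C-terminus, so expressing cells can be identified by fluorescence. The automated annotation labels the opsin only as ChR2(H134R), and E123T comes from the catalogue entry. That entry lists the insert species as human, although the annotation traces the opsin to the alga Chlamydomonas reinhardtii. A WPRE downstream of the fusion enhances transcript expression, and the genome ends in a truncated 3' LTR followed by a bGH polyadenylation signal.

The associated work concerns ultrafast optogenetic control with blue light. The two partial GenBank records cover only short reads, showing a Kozak sequence and the EYFP coding region, and add nothing beyond the full-length annotation.
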