Addgene plasmid #26967: pLenti-CaMKIIa-ChETA-EYFP
Purpose: 3rd gen lentiviral expression of humanized ChR2 with E123T/H134R mutations fused to EYFP driven by CaMKIIa promoter for optogenetic activation
Depositing lab: Karl Deisseroth. Depositing organization: Stanford University. Publication: Ultrafast optogenetic control. Gunaydin LA, Yizhar O, Berndt A, Sohal VS, Deisseroth K, Hegemann P. Nat Neurosci. 2010 Mar;13(3):387-92. doi: 10.1038/nn.2495. PubMed 20081849.
Backbone
  Vector backbone: pLenti
  Backbone size w/o insert (bp): 9250
  Vector type: Mammalian Expression, Lentiviral
Growth in bacteria
  Bacterial resistance: Ampicillin, 100 μg/mL
  Growth temperature: 37°C
  Growth strain: Stbl3
  Growth instructions: Stbl3 (rec A-) cells to avoid recombinations with the LTRs
  Copy number: High Copy
Gene/Insert
  Gene/Insert name: hChR2(E123T/H134R)-EYFP (alt name: ChETA-EYFP)
  Species: H. sapiens (human)
  Insert size (bp): 1662
  Mutation: E123T
  Promoter: CaMKIIa
  Tag / fusion protein: EYFP (C terminal on insert)
  Cloning method: Restriction Enzyme; 5′ cloning site BamHI, AgeI (not destroyed); 3′ cloning site EcoRI (not destroyed)
  Sequencing primers: 5′ ctcagaagccccaagctcgtc; 3′ GCAATAGCATGATACAAAGG
Terms and licenses: Academic/Nonprofit Terms; Industry Terms: Not Available to Industry
Depositor comments: This plasmid contains the mouse calcium/calmodulin-dependent kinase II alpha subunit promoter. For additional information please visit - http://www.optogenetics.org
How to cite: pLenti-CaMKIIa-ChETA-EYFP was a gift from Karl Deisseroth (Addgene plasmid # 26967 ; http://n2t.net/addgene:26967 ; RRID:Addgene_26967)
