LOCUS       Exported 946 bp ds-DNA linear SYN 28-MAY-2021
DEFINITION  3rd gen lentiviral expression of humanized ChR2 with E123T/H134R
            mutations fused to EYFP driven by CaMKIIa promoter for optogenetic
            activation.
ACCESSION   .
VERSION     .
KEYWORDS    pLenti-CaMKIIa-ChETA-EYFP
SOURCE      synthetic DNA construct
  ORGANISM  synthetic DNA construct
REFERENCE   1 (bases 1 to 946)
  AUTHORS   Gunaydin LA, Yizhar O, Berndt A, Sohal VS, Deisseroth K, Hegemann P
  TITLE     Ultrafast optogenetic control.
  JOURNAL   Nat Neurosci. 2010 Mar . 13(3):387-92.
  PUBMED    20081849
REFERENCE   2 (bases 1 to 946)
  AUTHORS   .
  TITLE     Direct Submission
  JOURNAL   Exported May 28, 2021 from SnapGene Server 1.1.58
            http://www.snapgene.com
FEATURES             Location/Qualifiers
     source          1..946
                     /organism="synthetic DNA construct"
                     /mol_type="other DNA"
     regulatory      10..19
                     /regulatory_class="other"
                     /note="vertebrate consensus sequence for strong initiation
                     of translation (Kozak, 1987)"
ORIGIN
        1 ccttgctcac catggtggcg gccgctggca cggctccggc ctcggcttcg tcttcgacga
       61 gagtctcgac ctcgatctcc gttccgccga tgttcagttt ggtggttttg cggatatctc
      121 cgtgaatcaa tatgtgctcg tggatcagga cgcgcaggta gtgtcccaac aacccccaac
      181 aatttttact catcagatca ataatcgtgt gacctacggt ggagccatag acgctcagga
      241 cgccaaaacc ttcgggcccc aaaatgaaga gaattgggaa cataccccag ctcacgaaaa
      301 acagccatgc catgccggtc acgacctggc ggcaccgacc ctttggcaca gtatgataac
      361 cctcgatata tgctttggcg gcgtgaaaaa atgtgttcgc gccatagcac aatccaagac
      421 aaaagaagat gactttaaca tagccggttg ccatggcgct ggtagccccc cacacgatag
      481 tcccgatgtc tgagacaagg agtcccatgg ttctcctgct gtagtcgttg ctcaggccgg
      541 tgaggttgct caggcggata aggatgacag gacaagtgag cagccaggtt gcatagcgca
      601 gccactgcac ccggtgtcct gtggcaaggt agagcataga gggattctta aactcaaaaa
      661 agaactcgag aatcacctta accatttcaa tggcgcacac atagatctcc tcccagccgc
      721 atgtagattt ccaggtttgg taggcataga acatcagcag caaaatgctg aatcctgctg
      781 caagccactg caggacattt gacgcggtct gagcgccgtt cgtgccgcga gattcaatcc
      841 atccggcaca gtaacattga tcctcaggga ccaggacgga cccgttcacc accacaggat
      901 tagtaacgaa caaaagttcg cgtccgacgg cagacaaagc gccgcc
//
