LOCUS       Exported 406 bp ds-DNA linear SYN 28-MAY-2021
DEFINITION  3rd gen lentiviral expression of humanized ChR2 with E123T/H134R
            mutations fused to EYFP driven by CaMKIIa promoter for optogenetic
            activation.
ACCESSION   .
VERSION     .
KEYWORDS    pLenti-CaMKIIa-ChETA-EYFP
SOURCE      synthetic DNA construct
  ORGANISM  synthetic DNA construct
REFERENCE   1 (bases 1 to 406)
  AUTHORS   Gunaydin LA, Yizhar O, Berndt A, Sohal VS, Deisseroth K, Hegemann P
  TITLE     Ultrafast optogenetic control.
  JOURNAL   Nat Neurosci. 2010 Mar . 13(3):387-92.
  PUBMED    20081849
REFERENCE   2 (bases 1 to 406)
  AUTHORS   .
  TITLE     Direct Submission
  JOURNAL   Exported May 28, 2021 from SnapGene Server 1.1.58
            http://www.snapgene.com
FEATURES             Location/Qualifiers
     source          1..406
                     /organism="synthetic DNA construct"
                     /mol_type="other DNA"
ORIGIN
        1 gggggttctt cttctgattt tctagaaaat gagatggggg tgcagagagc ttcctcagtg
       61 acctgcccag ggtcacatca gaaatgtcag agctagaact tgaactcaga ttactaatct
      121 taaattccat gccttggggg catgcaagta cgatatacag aaggagtgaa ctcattaggg
      181 cagatgacca atgagtttag gaaagaagag tccagggcag ggtacatcta caccacccgc
      241 ccagccctgg gtgagtccag ccacgttcac ctcattatag ttgcctctct ccagtcctac
      301 cttgacggga agcacaagca gaaactggga caggagcccc aggagaccaa atcttcatgg
      361 tccctctggg aggatgggtg gggagagctg tggcagaggc ctcagg
//
