LOCUS       Exported 820 bp ds-DNA linear SYN 28-MAY-2021
DEFINITION  3rd gen lentiviral expression of humanized ChR2 with E123T/H134R
            mutations fused to EYFP driven by CaMKIIa promoter for optogenetic
            activation.
ACCESSION   .
VERSION     .
KEYWORDS    pLenti-CaMKIIa-ChETA-EYFP
SOURCE      synthetic DNA construct
  ORGANISM  synthetic DNA construct
REFERENCE   1 (bases 1 to 820)
  AUTHORS   Gunaydin LA, Yizhar O, Berndt A, Sohal VS, Deisseroth K, Hegemann P
  TITLE     Ultrafast optogenetic control.
  JOURNAL   Nat Neurosci. 2010 Mar . 13(3):387-92.
  PUBMED    20081849
REFERENCE   2 (bases 1 to 820)
  AUTHORS   .
  TITLE     Direct Submission
  JOURNAL   Exported May 28, 2021 from SnapGene Server 1.1.58
            http://www.snapgene.com
FEATURES             Location/Qualifiers
     source          1..820
                     /organism="synthetic DNA construct"
                     /mol_type="other DNA"
     CDS             complement(33..752)
                     /codon_start=1
                     /product="enhanced YFP"
                     /label=EYFP
                     /note="mammalian codon-optimized"
                     /translation="MVSKGEELFTGVVPILVELDGDVNGHKFSVSGEGEGDATYGKLTL
                     KFICTTGKLPVPWPTLVTTFGYGLQCFARYPDHMKQHDFFKSAMPEGYVQERTIFFKDD
                     GNYKTRAEVKFEGDTLVNRIELKGIDFKEDGNILGHKLEYNYNSHNVYIMADKQKNGIK
                     VNFKIRHNIEDGSVQLADHYQQNTPIGDGPVLLPDNHYLSYQSALSKDPNEKRDHMVLL
                     EFVTAAGITLGMDELYK"
     primer_bind     complement(78..99)
                     /label=EGFP-C
                     /note="EGFP, forward primer"
     primer_bind     427..446
                     /label=EXFP-R
                     /note="For distinguishing EGFP variants, reverse primer"
     primer_bind     686..707
                     /label=EGFP-N
                     /note="EGFP, reverse primer"
     regulatory      749..758
                     /regulatory_class="other"
                     /note="vertebrate consensus sequence for strong initiation
                     of translation (Kozak, 1987)"
ORIGIN
        1 ggttgattat cgataagctt gatatcgaat tcttacttgt acagctcgtc catgccgaga
       61 gtgatcccgg cggcggtcac gaactccagc aggaccatgt gatcgcgctt ctcgttgggg
      121 tctttgctca gggcggactg gtagctcagg tagtggttgt cgggcagcag cacggggccg
      181 tcgccgatgg gggtgttctg ctggtagtgg tcggcgagct gcacgctgcc gtcctcgatg
      241 ttgtggcgga tcttgaagtt caccttgatg ccgttcttct gcttgtcggc catgatatag
      301 acgttgtggc tgttgtagtt gtactccagc ttgtgcccca ggatgttgcc gtcctccttg
      361 aagtcgatgc ccttcagctc gatgcggttc accagggtgt cgccctcgaa cttcacctcg
      421 gcgcgggtct tgtagttgcc gtcgtccttg aagaagatgg tgcgctcctg gacgtagcct
      481 tcgggcatgg cggacttgaa gaagtcgtgc tgcttcatgt ggtcggggta gcgggcgaag
      541 cactgcaggc cgtagccgaa ggtggtcacg agggtgggcc agggcacggg cagcttgccg
      601 gtggtgcaga tgaacttcag ggtcagcttg ccgtaggtgg catcgccctc gccctcgccg
      661 gacacgctga acttgtggcc gtttacgtcg ccgtccagct cgaccaggat gggcaccacc
      721 ccggtgaaca gctcctcgcc cttgctcacc atggtggcgg ccgctggcac ggctccggcc
      781 tcggcttcgt cttcgacgag agtctcgacc tcgatctccg
//
