>Addgene plasmid #26967 | pLenti-CaMKIIa-ChETA-EYFP | addgene partial sequence | sequence record 33153 | 26967 with FUGW-Fwd (ATTACAGGGACAGCAGAGATCC)
TAGGTCACTTCATCTCCATGGGGTTCTTCTTCTGATTTTCTAGAAAATGAGATGGGGGTGCAGAGAGCTT
CCTCAGTGACCTGCCCAGGGTCACATCAGAAATGTCAGAGCTAGAACTTGAACTCAGATTACTAATCTTA
AATTCCATGCCTTGGGGGCATGCAAGTACGATATACAGAAGGAGTGAACTCATTAGGGCAGATGACCAAT
GAGTTTAGGAAAGAAGAGTCCAGGGCAGGGTACATCTACACCACCCGCCCAGCCCTGGGTGAGTCCAGCC
ACGTTCACCTCATTATAGTTGCCTCTCTCCAGTCCTACCTTGACGGGAAGCACAAGCAGAAACTGGGACA
GGAGCCCCAGGAGACCAAATCTTCATGGTCCCTCTGGGAGGATGGGTGGGGAGAGCTGTGGCAGAGGCCT
CAGGAGGGGCCCTGCTGCTCAGTGGTGACAGATAGGGGTGAGAAAGCAGACAGAGTCATTCCGTCAGCAT
TCTGGGTCTGTTTGGTACTTCTTCTCACGCTAAGGTGGCGGTGTGATATGCACAATGGCTAAAAAGCAGG
GAGAGCTGGAAAGAAACAAGGACAGAGACAGAGGCCAAGTCAACCAGACCAATTCCCAGAGGAAGCAAAG
AAACCATTACAGAGACTACAAGGGGGAAGGGAAGGAGAGATGAATTAGCTTCCCCTGTAAACCTTAGAAC
CCAGCTGTTGCCAGGGCAACGGGGCAATACCTGTCTCTTCAGAGGAGATGAAGTTGCCAGGGTAACTACA
TCCTGTCTTTCTCAAGGACCATCCCAGAATGTGGCACCCACTAGCCGTTACCATAGCAACTGCCTCTTTG
CCCCACTTAATCCCATCCCGTCTGTTAAAAGGGCCCTATAG
