>Addgene plasmid #26967 | pLenti-CaMKIIa-ChETA-EYFP | addgene partial sequence | sequence record 112193 | EGFP-N 5'-CGTCGCCGTCCAGCTCGACCAG-3'
CTTCCGCCGATGTTCAGTTTGGTGGTTTTGCGGATATCTCCGTGAATCAATATGTGCTCGTGGATCAGGA
CGCGCAGGTAGTGTCCCAACAACCCCCAACAATTTTTACTCATCAGATCAATAATCGTGTGACCTACGGT
GGAGCCATAGACGCTCAGGACGCCAAAACCTTCGGGCCCCAAAATGAAGAGAATTGGGAACATACCCCAG
CTCACGAAAAACAGCCATGCCATGCCGGTCACGACCTGGCGGCACCGACCCTTTGGCACAGTATGATAAC
CCTCGATATATGCTTTGGCGGCGTGAAAAAATGTGTTCGCGCCATAGCACAATCCAAGACAAAAGAAGAT
GACTTTAACATAGCCGGTTGCCATGGCGCTGGTAGCCCCCCACACGATAG
