>Addgene plasmid #26967 | pLenti-CaMKIIa-ChETA-EYFP | addgene partial sequence | sequence record 112198 | mCaMKIIapro-F 5'-gcctctttgccccacttaat-3'
ATCCCCTTCTCCAACCCCCTCAGTACATCACCCTGGGGGAACAGGGTCCACTTGCTCCTGGGCCCACACA
GTCCTGCAGTATTGTGTATATAAGGCCAGGGCAAAGAGGAGCAGGTTTTAAAGTGAAAGGCAGGCAGGTG
TTGGGGAGGCAGTTACCGGGGCAACGGGAACAGGGCGTTTCGGAGGTGGTTGCCATGGGGACCTGGATGC
TGACGAAGGCTCGCGAGGCTGTGAGCAGCCACAGTGCCCTGCTCAGAAGCCCCAAGCTCGTCAGTCAAGC
CGGTTCTCCGTTTGCACTCAGGAGCACGGGCAGGCGAGTGGCCCCTAGTTCTGGGGGCAGCGGGGGATCC
CCGGGTACCGGTGCCACC
